>Addgene plasmid #187280 | GFP-mDia1-GBD (1-305 aa) in pEGFPN1 | addgene full sequence | sequence record 372737 | Addgene NGS Result
CCGCCATGCATTAGTTATTAATAGTAATCAATTACGGGGTCATTAGTTCATAGCCCATATATGGAGTTCC
GCGTTACATAACTTACGGTAAATGGCCCGCCTGGCTGACCGCCCAACGACCCCCGCCCATTGACGTCAAT
AATGACGTATGTTCCCATAGTAACGCCAATAGGGACTTTCCATTGACGTCAATGGGTGGAGTATTTACGG
TAAACTGCCCACTTGGCAGTACATCAAGTGTATCATATGCCAAGTACGCCCCCTATTGACGTCAATGACG
GTAAATGGCCCGCCTGGCATTATGCCCAGTACATGACCTTATGGGACTTTCCTACTTGGCAGTACATCTA
CGTATTAGTCATCGCTATTACCATGGTGATGCGGTTTTGGCAGTACATCAATGGGCGTGGATAGCGGTTT
GACTCACGGGGATTTCCAAGTCTCCACCCCATTGACGTCAATGGGAGTTTGTTTTGGCACCAAAATCAAC
GGGACTTTCCAAAATGTCGTAACAACTCCGCCCCATTGACGCAAATGGGCGGTAGGCGTGTACGGTGGGA
GGTCTATATAAGCAGAGCTGGTTTAGTGAACCGTCAGATCCGCTAGCGCTACCGGTCGCCACCATGGTGA
GCAAGGGCGAGGAGCTGTTCACCGGGGTGGTGCCCATCCTGGTCGAGCTGGACGGCGACGTAAACGGCCA
CAAGTTCAGCGTGTCCGGCGAGGGCGAGGGCGATGCCACCTACGGCAAGCTGACCCTGAAGTTCATCTGC
ACCACCGGCAAGCTGCCCGTGCCCTGGCCCACCCTCGTGACCACCCTGACCTACGGCGTGCAGTGCTTCA
GCCGCTACCCCGACCACATGAAGCAGCACGACTTCTTCAAGTCCGCCATGCCCGAAGGCTACGTCCAGGA
GCGCACCATCTTCTTCAAGGACGACGGCAACTACAAGACCCGCGCCGAGGTGAAGTTCGAGGGCGACACC
CTGGTGAACCGCATCGAGCTGAAGGGCATCGACTTCAAGGAGGACGGCAACATCCTGGGGCACAAGCTGG
AGTACAACTACAACAGCCACAACGTCTATATCATGGCCGACAAGCAGAAGAACGGCATCAAGGTGAACTT
CAAGATCCGCCACAACATCGAGGACGGCAGCGTGCAGCTCGCCGACCACTACCAGCAGAACACCCCCATC
GGCGACGGCCCCGTGCTGCTGCCCGACAACCACTACCTGAGCACCCAGTCCGCCCTGAGCAAAGACCCCA
ACGAGAAGCGCGATCACATGGTCCTGCTGGAGTTCGTGACCGCCGCCGGGATCACTCTCGGCATGGACGA
GCTGTACAAGTCCGGACTCAGATCTCGAGTAGAGCCGTCCGGCGGGGGCCTGGGGCCCGGCCGCGGTACC
CGGGACAAGAAGAAGGGTCGGAGCCCGGATGAGCTGCCTGCGACGGGCGGCGACGGCGGCAAACATAAGA
AATTTCTGGAGAGATTTACCAGCATGAGGATTAAGAAGGAGAAAGAAAAGCCCAATTCTGCTCATAGAAA
CTCCTCTGCATCGTACGGAGATGACCCCACTGCTCAGTCATTGCAGGACATCTCAGACGAGCAAGTTCTT
GTCCTCTTTGAGCAGATGCTGGTGGATATGAACCTGAATGAGGAGAAGCAGCAGCCTTTGCGAGAGAAGG
ACATTGTCATCAAGAGGGAGATGGTGTCGCAATATCTGCACACTTCCAAGGCTGGCATGAACCAGAAAGA
GAGCTCTAGGTCTGCCATGATGTACATCCAGGAGCTGAGGTCGGGCTTGCGGGATATGCACCTGCTTAGC
TGCCTTGAGTCCCTTCGAGTCTCTCTCAACAATAACCCTGTCAGTTGGGTGCAGACATTTGGTGCTGAGG
GCCTAGCCTCCTTATTGGACATCCTCAAACGACTCCATGATGAGAAAGAGGAGACTTCTGGAAACTACGA
CAGCCGAAACCAGCATGAGATTATCCGCTGTTTGAAGGCTTTCATGAACAACAAGTTTGGAATCAAAACT
ATGTTGGAGACGGAAGAAGGAATCCTACTGCTGGTCAGAGCCATGGATCCACCGGATCTAGATAACTGAT
CATAATCAGCCATACCACATTTGTAGAGGTTTTACTTGCTTTAAAAAACCTCCCACACCTCCCCCTGAAC
CTGAAACATAAAATGAATGCAATTGTTGTTGTTAACTTGTTTATTGCAGCTTATAATGGTTACAAATAAA
GCAATAGCATCACAAATTTCACAAATAAAGCATTTTTTTCACTGCATTCTAGTTGTGGTTTGTCCAAACT
CATCAATGTATCTTAACGCGTAAATTGTAAGCGTTAATATTTTGTTAAAATTCGCGTTAAATTTTTGTTA
AATCAGCTCATTTTTTAACCAATAGGCCGAAATCGGCAAAATCCCTTATAAATCAAAAGAATAGACCGAG
ATAGGGT
[37 nt withheld, positions 2458-2494]
AAAGAACGTGGACTCCAACGTCAAAGG
[49 nt withheld, positions 2522-2570]
T
[91 nt withheld, positions 2572-2662]
G
[124 nt withheld, positions 2664-2787]
CAGGTGGCACTTTTCGGGGAAATGTGCGCGGAACCCCTATTTGTTTATTTTTCTAAATACATTCAAATAT
GTATCCGCTCATGAGACAATAACCCTGATAAATGCTTCAATAATATTGAAAAAGGAAGAGTCCTGAGGCG
GAAAGAACCAGCTGTGGAATGTGTGTCAGTTAGGGTGTGGAAAGTCCCCAGGCTCCCCAGCAGGCAGAAG
TATGCAAAGCATGCATCTCAATTAGTCAGCAACCAGGTGTGGAAAGTCCCCAGGCTCCCCAGCAGGCAGA
AGTATGCAAAGCATGCATCTCAATTAGTCAGCAACCATAGTCCCGCCCCTAACTCCGCCCATCCCGCCCC
TAACTCCGCCCAGTTCCGCCCATTCTCCGCCCCATGGCTGACTAATTTTTTTTATTTATGCAGAGGCCGA
GGCCGCCTCGGCCTCTGAGCTATTCCAGAAGTAGTGAGGAGGCTTTTTTGGAGGCCTAGGCTTTTGCAAA
GATCGATCAAGAGACAGGATGAGGATCGTTTCGCATGATTGAACAAGATGGATTGCACGCAGGTTCTCCG
GCCGCTTGGGTGGAGAGGCTATTCGGCTATGACTGGGCACAACAGACAATCGGCTGCTCTGATGCCGCCG
TGTTCCGGCTGTCAGCGCAGGGGCGCCCGGTTCTTTTTGTCAAGACCGACCTGTCCGGTGCCCTGAATGA
ACTGCAAGACGAGGCAGCGCGGCTATCGTGGCTGGCCACGACGGGCGTTCCTTGCGCAGCTGTGCTCGAC
GTTGTCACTGAAGCGGGAAGGGACTGGCTGCTATTGGGCGAAGTGCCGGGGCAGGATCTCCTGTCATCTC
ACCTTGCTCCTGCCGAGAAAGTATCCATCATGGCTGATGCAATGCGGCGGCTGCATACGCTTGATCCGGC
TACCTGCCCATTCGACCACCAAGCGAAACATCGCATCGAGCGAGCACGTACTCGGATGGAAGCCGGTCTT
GTCGATCAGGATGATCTGGACGAAGAGCATCAGGGGCTCGCGCCAGCCGAACTGTTCGCCAGGCTCAAGG
CGAGCATGCCCGACGGCGAGGATCTCGTCGTGACCCATGGCGATGCCTGCTTGCCGAATATCATGGTGGA
AAATGGCCGCTTTTCTGGATTCATCGACTGTGGCCGGCTGGGTGTGGCGGACCGCTATCAGGACATAGCG
TTGGCTACCCGTGATATTGCTGAAGAGCTTGGCGGCGAATGGGCTGACCGCTTCCTCGTGCTTTACGGTA
TCGCCGCTCCCGATTCGCAGCGCATCGCCTTCTATCGCCTTCTTGACGAGTTCTTCTGAGCGGGACTCTG
GGGTTCGAAATGACCGACCAAGCGACGCCCAACCTGCCATCACGAGATTTCGATTCCACCGCCGCCTTCT
ATGAAAGGTTGGGCTTCGGAATCGTTTTCCGGGACGCCGGCTGGATGATCCTCCAGCGCGGGGATCTCAT
GCTGGAGTTCTTCGCCCACCCTAGGGGGAGGCTAACTGAAACACGGAAGGAGACAATACCGGAAGGAACC
CGCGCTATGACGGCAATAAAAAGACAGAATAAAACGCACGGTGTTGGGTCGTTTGTTCATAAACGCGGGG
TTCGGTCCCAGGGCTGGCACTCTGTCGATACCCCACCGAGACCCCATTGGGGCCAATACGCCCGCGTTTC
TTCCTTTTCCCCACCCCACCCCCCAAGTTCGGGTGAAGGCCCAGGGCTCGCAGCCAACGTCGGGGCGGCA
GGCCCTGCCATAGCCTCAGGTTACTCATATATACTTTAGATTGATTTAAAACTTCATTTTTAATTTAAAA
GGATCTAGGTGAAGATCCTTTTTGATAATCTCATGACCAAAATCCCTTAACGTGAGTTTTCGTTCCACTG
AGCGTCAGACCCCGTAGAAAAGATCAAAGGATCTTCTTGAGATCCTTTTTTTCTGCGCGTAATCTGCTGC
TTGCAAACAAAAAAACCACCGCTACCAGCGGTGGTTTGTTTGCCGGATCAAGAGCTACCAACTCTTTTTC
CGAAGGTAACTGGCTTCAGCAGAGCGCAGATACCAAATACTGTTCTTCTAGTGTAGCCGTAGTTAGGCCA
CCACTTCAAGAACTCTGTAGCACCGCCTACATACCTCGCTCTGCTAATCCTGTTACCAGTGGCTGCTGCC
AGTGGCGATAAGTCGTGTCTTACCGGGTTGGACTCAAGACGATAGTTACCGGATAAGGCGCAGCGGTCGG
GCTGAACGGGGGGTTCGTGCACACAGCCCAGCTTGGAGCGAACGACCTACACCGAACTGAGATACCTACA
GCGTGAGCTATGAGAAAGCGCCACGCTTCCCGAAGGGAGAAAGGCGGACAGGTATCCGGTAAGCGGCAGG
GTCGGAACAGGAGAGCGCACGAGGGAGCTTCCAGGGGGAAACGCCTGGTATCTTTATAGTCCTGTCGGGT
TTCGCCACCTCTGACTTGAGCGTCGATTTTTGTGATGCTCGTCAGGGGGGCGGAGCCTATGGAAAAACGC
CAGCAACGCGGCCTTTTTACGGTTCCTGGCCTTTTGCTGGCCTTTTGCTCACATGTTCTTTCCTGCGTTA
TCCCCTGATTCTGTGGATAACCGTATTA
Features (pLannotate 1.2.2; 15 found; start..end, strand, type, name):
     72..375     +  enhancer       CMV enhancer: human cytomegalovirus immediate early enhancer
    376..579     +  promoter       CMV promoter: human cytomegalovirus (CMV) immediate early promoter
    624..1340    +  CDS            EGFP: EGFP is a basic (constitutively fluorescent) green fluorescent protein published in 1996, derived from Aequorea victoria. It is reported to be a rapidly-maturing weak dimer with moderate acid sensitivity.
   1341..1359    +  misc_feature   MCS (fragment): multiple cloning site
   1362..2081    +  CDS            Diaph1 (fragment): DIAP1_MOUSE - Also known as Diap1. Experimental evidence at protein level: Swiss-Prot protein existence level 1. Actin nucleation and elongation factor required for the assembly of F-actin structures, such as actin cables and stress fibers (PubMed:10678165, PubMed:15044801, PubMed:18572016, PubMed:23558171). Binds to the barbed end of the actin filament and slows down actin polymerization and depolymerization (PubMed:10678165, PubMed:15044801, PubMed:18572016). Required for cytokinesis, and transcriptional activation of the serum response factor (PubMed:10678165, PubMed:15044801, PubMed:185720
   2097..2181    +  CDS            large T antigen (fragment): large T antigen from SV40 (simian virus 40)
   2204..2325    +  polyA_signal   SV40 poly(A) signal: SV40 polyadenylation signal
   2359..2787    -  rep_origin     f1 ori (sequence partly withheld): f1 bacteriophage origin of replication; arrow indicates direction of (+) strand synthesis
   2814..2918    +  promoter       AmpR promoter: bla
   2920..3277    +  promoter       SV40 promoter: SV40 enhancer and early promoter
   3312..4106    +  CDS            NeoR/KanR: aminoglycoside phosphotransferase from Tn5; aph(3')-II (or nptII); confers resistance to neomycin, kanamycin, and G418 (Geneticin®)
   4127..4279    +  CDS            ble (fragment): BLE_KLEPN - Experimental evidence at protein level: Swiss-Prot protein existence level 1. Binding protein with a strong affinity to the bleomycin family of antibiotics. Binds to CL990; an antimitotic-antibiotic compound. From Klebsiella pneumoniae.
   4338..4385    +  polyA_signal   HSV TK poly(A) signal: herpes simplex virus thymidine kinase polyadenylation signal (Cole and Stacy, 1985)
   4476..4492    -  polyA_signal   bGH poly(A) signal (fragment): bovine growth hormone polyadenylation signal
   4714..5302    +  rep_origin     ori: high-copy-number ColE1/pMB1/pBR322/pUC origin of replication
