[The description below was written by a language model from this plasmid's Addgene catalogue record and pLannotate feature annotations shown in this document.]
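Description:
GFP-mDia1-GBD (1-305 aa) in pEGFPN1 is a mammalian expression plasmid that produces EGFP fused to the N-terminal GTPase-binding domain of mouse mDia1 (Diaph1), a formin that nucleates and elongates actin filaments. Although the name refers to pEGFPN1, the catalogue lists the backbone as Clontech pEGFP-C1. The feature map agrees with a C1-type layout: the EGFP coding sequence lies upstream of a short remnant of the multiple cloning site and is followed by the Diaph1 fragment, so EGFP sits at the N terminus of the insert. The fusion is driven by the human CMV immediate early enhancer and promoter and terminated by the SV40 polyadenylation signal. The insert was placed between XhoI and EcoRI sites, with the EcoRI site lost during cloning. The recorded insert size (741 bp) and the annotated Diaph1 segment (about 720 nt) are both shorter than would be needed to encode 305 residues. The exact boundaries of the domain should therefore be checked against the sequence rather than taken from the name.

The plasmid replicates at high copy in E. coli from a pUC-type ColE1 origin and also carries an f1 origin. A single Tn5 NeoR/KanR gene serves both hosts. It is expressed from a bacterial bla promoter for kanamycin selection and from the SV40 early promoter, with an HSV TK poly(A) signal, for G418 selection of transfected mammalian cells. The short large T antigen, ble and bGH poly(A) fragments in the annotation appear to be backbone remnants rather than functional elements. The stated purpose is simply expression of the EGFP-tagged GTPase-binding domain. The associated work concerns RhoA dynamics and cell contractility, but the record does not spell out how the construct was used.
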