Addgene plasmid #187280: GFP-mDia1-GBD (1-305 aa) in pEGFPN1
Purpose: Express EGFP-mDia1 GTPase-binding domain
Depositing lab: Alpha Yap. Depositing organization: University of Queensland, Institute for Molecular Bioscience. Publication: Anillin Promotes Cell Contractility by Cyclic Resetting of RhoA Residence Kinetics. Budnar S, Husain KB, Gomez GA, Naghibosadat M, Varma A, Verma S, Hamilton NA, Morris RG, Yap AS. Dev Cell. 2019 Jun 17;49(6):894-906.e12. doi: 10.1016/j.devcel.2019.04.031. Epub 2019 May 16. PubMed 31105010.
Backbone
  Vector backbone: pEGFP-C1
  Backbone manufacturer: Clontech
  Backbone size w/o insert (bp): 4664
  Vector type: Mammalian Expression
  Selectable markers: Neomycin (select with G418)
Growth in bacteria
  Bacterial resistance: Kanamycin, 50 μg/mL
  Growth temperature: 37°C
  Growth strain: DH5alpha
  Copy number: High Copy
Gene/Insert
  Gene/Insert name: mDia1
  Species: M. musculus (mouse)
  Insert size (bp): 741
  Mutation: GBD (1-305aa)
  Entrez Gene: Diaph1 (a.k.a. D18Wsu154e, Dia1, Diap1, Drf1, p140mDia)
  Promoter: CMV
  Tag / fusion protein: EGFP (N terminal on insert)
  Cloning method: Restriction Enzyme; 5′ cloning site Xho1 (not destroyed); 3′ cloning site EcoR1 (destroyed during cloning)
  Sequencing primers: 5′ EGFP, forward primer; 3′ SV40pA-R
Resource information
  A portion of this plasmid was derived from a plasmid made by: Plasmid made by Srikanth Budnar
Terms and licenses: Academic/Nonprofit Terms; Industry Terms: Not Available to Industry
How to cite: GFP-mDia1-GBD (1-305 aa) in pEGFPN1 was a gift from Alpha Yap (Addgene plasmid # 187280 ; http://n2t.net/addgene:187280 ; RRID:Addgene_187280)
